>Addgene plasmid #173605 | Lenti-sgNcor1#1/Cre | addgene full sequence | sequence record 363582 | Addgene NGS Result
ACATTTCCCCGAAAAGTGCCACCTGACGTCGACGGATCGGGAGATCTCCCGATCCCCTATGGTGCACTCT
CAGTACAATCTGCTCTGATGCCGCATAGTTAAGCCAGTATCTGCTCCCTGCTTGTGTGTTGGAGGTCGCT
GAGTAGTGCGCGAGCAAAATTTAAGCTACAACAAGGCAAGGCTTGACCGACAATTGCATGAAGAATCTGC
TTAGGGTTAGGCGTTTTGCGCTGCTTCGCGATGTACGGGCCAGATATACGCGTTGACATTGATTATTGAC
TAGTTATTAATAGTAATCAATTACGGGGTCATTAGTTCATAGCCCATATATGGAGTTCCGCGTTACATAA
CTTACGGTAAATGGCCCGCCTGGCTGACCGCCCAACGACCCCCGCCCATTGACGTCAATAATGACGTATG
TTCCCATAGTAACGCCAATAGGGACTTTCCATTGACGTCAATGGGTGGAGTATTTACGGTAAACTGCCCA
CTTGGCAGTACATCAAGTGTATCATATGCCAAGTACGCCCCCTATTGACGTCAATGACGGTAAATGGCCC
GCCTGGCATTATGCCCAGTACATGACCTTATGGGACTTTCCTACTTGGCAGTACATCTACGTATTAGTCA
TCGCTATTACCATGGTGATGCGGTTTTGGCAGTACATCAATGGGCGTGGATAGCGGTTTGACTCACGGGG
ATTTCCAAGTCTCCACCCCATTGACGTCAATGGGAGTTTGTTTTGGCACCAAAATCAACGGGACTTTCCA
AAATGTCGTAACAACTCCGCCCCATTGACGCAAATGGGCGGTAGGCGTGTACGGTGGGAGGTCTATATAA
GCAGCGCGTTTTGCCTGTACTGGGTCTCTCTGGTTAGACCAGATCTGAGCCTGGGAGCTCTCTGGCTAAC
TAGGGAACCCACTGCTTAAGCCTCAATAAAGCTTGCCTTGAGTGCTTCAAGTAGTGTGTGCCCGTCTGTT
GTGTGACTCTGGTAACTAGAGATCCCTCAGACCCTTTTAGTCAGTGTGGAAAATCTCTAGCAGTGGCGCC
CGAACAGGGACTTGAAAGCGAAAGGGAAACCAGAGGAGCTCTCTCGACGCAGGACTCGGCTTGCTGAAGC
GCGCACGGCAAGAGGCGAGGGGCGGCGACTGGTGAGTACGCCAAAAATTTTGACTAGCGGAGGCTAGAAG
GAGAGAGATGGGTGCGAGAGCGTCAGTATTAAGCGGGGGAGAATTAGATCGCGATGGGAAAAAATTCGGT
TAAGGCCAGGGGGAAAGAAAAAATATAAATTAAAACATATAGTATGGGCAAGCAGGGAGCTAGAACGATT
CGCAGTTAATCCTGGCCTGTTAGAAACATCAGAAGGCTGTAGACAAATACTGGGACAGCTACAACCATCC
CTTCAGACAGGATCAGAAGAACTTAGATCATTATATAATACAGTAGCAACCCTCTATTGTGTGCATCAAA
GGATAGAGATAAAAGACACCAAGGAAGCTTTAGACAAGATAGAGGAAGAGCAAAACAAAAGTAAGACCAC
CGCACAGCAAGCGGCCGGCCGCTGATCTTCAGACCTGGAGGAGGAGATATGAGGGACAATTGGAGAAGTG
AATTATATAAATATAAAGTAGTAAAAATTGAACCATTAGGAGTAGCACCCACCAAGGCAAAGAGAAGAGT
GGTGCAGAGAGAAAAAAGAGCAGTGGGAATAGGAGCTTTGTTCCTTGGGTTCTTGGGAGCAGCAGGAAGC
ACTATGGGCGCAGCGTCAATGACGCTGACGGTACAGGCCAGACAATTATTGTCTGGTATAGTGCAGCAGC
AGAACAATTTGCTGAGGGCTATTGAGGCGCAACAGCATCTGTTGCAACTCACAGTCTGGGGCATCAAGCA
GCTCCAGGCAAGAATCCTGGCTGTGGAAAGATACCTAAAGGATCAACAGCTCCTGGGGATTTGGGGTTGC
TCTGGAAAACTCATTTGCACCACTGCTGTGCCTTGGAATGCTAGTTGGAGTAATAAATCTCTGGAACAGA
TTTGGAATCACACGACCTGGATGGAGTGGGACAGAGAAATTAACAATTACACAAGCTTAATACACTCCTT
AATTGAAGAATCGCAAAACCAGCAAGAAAAGAATGAACAAGAATTATTGGAATTAGATAAATGGGCAAGT
TTGTGGAATTGGTTTAACATAACAAATTGGCTGTGGTATATAAAATTATTCATAATGATAGTAGGAGGCT
TGGTAGGTTTAAGAATAGTTTTTGCTGTACTTTCTATAGTGAATAGAGTTAGGCAGGGATATTCACCATT
ATCGTTTCAGACCCACCTCCCAACCCCGAGGGGACCCGACAGGCCCGAAGGAATAGAAGAAGAAGGTGGA
GAGAGAGACAGAGACAGATCCATTCGATTAGTGAACGGATCGGCACTGCGTGCGCCAATTCTGCAGACAA
ATGGCAGTATTCATCCACAATTTTAAAAGAAAAGGGGGGATTGGGGGGTACAGTGCAGGGGAAAGAATAG
TAGACATAATAGCAACAGACATACAAACTAAAGAATTACAAAAACAAATTACAAAAATTCAAAATTTTCG
GGTTTATTACAGGGACAGCAGAGATCCAGTTTGGTTAGTACCGGGCCCGCTCTAGCCCTGCAGGAACTGT
TTAAACTGTGAGGGCCTATTTCCCATGATTCCTTCATATTTGCATATACGATACAAGGCTGTTAGAGAGA
TAATTGGAATTAATTTGACTGTAAACACAAAGATATTAGTACAAAATACGTGACGTAGAAAGTAATAATT
TCTTGGGTAGTTTGCAGTTTTAAAATTATGTTTTAAAATGGACTATCATATGCTTACCGTAACTTGAAAG
TATTTCGATTTCTTGGCTTTATATATCTTGTGGAAAGGACCAAACACCGTCACTCAGGACCCTCACCGGG
TTTTAGAGCTAGAAATAGCAAGTTAAAATAAGGCTAGTCCGTTATCAACTTGAAAAAGTGGCACCGAGTC
GGTGCTTTTTTGTTTGGCGCGCCTATGGCTTAATTAACATGGCGGCCGCATTCTACCGGGTAGGGGAGGC
GCTTTTCCCAAGGCAGTCTGGAGCATGCGCTTTAGCAGCCCCGCTGGGCACTTGGCGCTACACAAGTGGC
CTCTGGCCTCGCACACATTCCACATCCACCGGTAGGCGCCAACCGGCTCCGTTCTTTGGTGGCCCCTTCG
CGCCACCTTCTACTCCTCCCCTAGTCAGGAAGTTCCCCCCCGCCCCGCAGCTCGCGTCGTGCAGGACGTG
ACAAATGGAAGTAGCACGTCTCACTAGTCTCGTGCAGATGGACAGCACCGCTGAGCAATGGAAGCGGGTA
GGCCTTTGGGGCAGCGGCCAATAGCAGCTTTGCTCCTTCGCTTTCTGGGCTCAGAGGCTGGGAAGGGGTG
GGTCCGGGGGCGGGCTCAGGGGCGGGGCGGGCGCCCGAAGGTCCTCCGGAGGCCCGGCATTCTGCACGCT
TCAAAAGCGCACGTCTGCCGCGCTGTTCTCCTCTTCCTCATCTCCGGGACCCGGGATGCCCAAGAAGAAG
AGGAAGGTGTCCAATTTACTGACCGTACACCAAAATTTGCCTGCATTACCGGTCGATGCAACGAGTGATG
AGGTTCGCAAGAACCTGATGGACATGTTCAGGGATCGCCAGGCGTTTTCTGAGCATACCTGGAAAATGCT
TCTGTCCGTTTGCCGGTCGTGGGCGGCATGGTGCAAGTTGAATAACCGGAAATGGTTTCCCGCAGAACCT
GAAGATGTTCGCGATTATCTTCTATATCTTCAGGCGCGCGGTCTGGCAGTAAAAACTATCCAGCAACATT
TGGGCCAGCTAAACATGCTTCATCGTCGGTCCGGGCTGCCACGACCAAGTGACAGCAATGCTGTTTCACT
GGTTATGCGGCGGATCCGAAAAGAAAACGTTGATGCCGGTGAACGTGCAAAACAGGCTCTAGCGTTCGAA
CGCACTGATTTCGACCAGGTTCGTTCACTCATGGAAAATAGCGATCGCTGCCAGGATATACGTAATCTGG
CATTTCTGGGGATTGCTTATAACACCCTGTTACGTATAGCCGAAATTGCCAGGATCAGGGTTAAAGATAT
CTCACGTACTGACGGTGGGAGAATGTTAATCCATATTGGCAGAACGAAAACGCTGGTTAGCACCGCAGGT
GTAGAGAAGGCACTTAGCCTGGGGGTAACTAAACTGGTCGAGCGATGGATTTCCGTCTCTGGTGTAGCTG
ATGATCCGAATAACTACCTGTTTTGCCGGGTCAGAAAAAATGGTGTTGCCGCGCCATCTGCCACCAGCCA
GCTATCAACTCGCGCCCTGGAAGGGATTTTTGAAGCAACTCATCGATTGATTTACGGCGCTAAGGATGAC
TCTGGTCAGAGATACCTGGCCTGGTCTGGACACAGTGCCCGTGTCGGAGCCGCGCGAGATATGGCCCGCG
CTGGAGTTTCAATACCGGAGATCATGCAAGCTGGTGGCTGGACCAATGTAAATATTGTCATGAACTATAT
CCGTAACCTGGATAGTGAAACAGGGGCAATGGTGCGCCTGCTGGAAGATGGCGATTAGCCATGTTTAAGG
GTTCCGGTTCCACTAGGTACAATTCGATATCAAGCTTATCGATAATCAACCTCTGGATTACAAAATTTGT
GAAAGATTGACTGGTATTCTTAACTATGTTGCTCCTTTTACGCTATGTGGATACGCTGCTTTAATGCCTT
TGTATCATGCTATTGCTTCCCGTATGGCTTTCATTTTCTCCTCCTTGTATAAATCCTGGTTGCTGTCTCT
TTATGAGGAGTTGTGGCCCGTTGTCAGGCAACGTGGCGTGGTGTGCACTGTGTTTGCTGACGCAACCCCC
ACTGGTTGGGGCATTGCCACCACCTGTCAGCTCCTTTCCGGGACTTTCGCTTTCCCCCTCCCTATTGCCA
CGGCGGAACTCATCGCCGCCTGCCTTGCCCGCTGCTGGACAGGGGCTCGGCTGTTGGGCACTGACAATTC
CGTGGTGTTGTCGGGGAAATCATCGTCCTTTCCTTGGCTGCTCGCCTGTGTTGCCACCTGGATTCTGCGC
GGGACGTCCTTCTGCTACGTCCCTTCGGCCCTCAATCCAGCGGACCTTCCTTCCCGCGGCCTGCTGCCGG
CTCTGCGGCCTCTTCCGCGTCTTCGCCTTCGCCCTCAGACGAGTCGGATCTCCCTTTGGGCCGCCTCCCC
GCATCGATACCGTCGACCTCGATCGAGACCTAGAAAAACATGGAGCAATCACAAGTAGCAATACAGCAGC
TACCAATGCTGATTGTGCCTGGCTAGAAGCACAAGAGGAGGAGGAGGTGGGTTTTCCAGTCACACCTCAG
GTACCTTTAAGACCAATGACTTACAAGGCAGCTGTAGATCTTAGCCACTTTTTAAAAGAAAAGGGGGGAC
TGGAAGGGCTAATTCACTCCCAACGAAGACAAGATATCCTTGATCTGTGGATCTACCACACACAAGGCTA
CTTCCCTGATTGGCAGAACTACACACCAGGGCCAGGGATCAGATATCCACTGACCTTTGGATGGTGCTAC
AAGCTAGTACCAGTTGAGCAAGAGAAGGTAGAAGAAGCCAATGAAGGAGAGAACACCCGCTTGTTACACC
CTGTGAGCCTGCATGGGATGGATGACCCGGAGAGAGAAGTATTAGAGTGGAGGTTTGACAGCCGCCTAGC
ATTTCATCACATGGCCCGAGAGCTGCATCCGGACTGTACTGGGTCTCTCTGGTTAGACCAGATCTGAGCC
TGGGAGCTCTCTGGCTAACTAGGGAACCCACTGCTTAAGCCTCAATAAAGCTTGCCTTGAGTGCTTCAAG
TAGTGTGTGCCCGTCTGTTGTGTGACTCTGGTAACTAGAGATCCCTCAGACCCTTTTAGTCAGTGTGGAA
AATCTCTAGCAGCATGTGAGCAAAAGGCCAGCAAAAGGCCAGGAACCGTAAAAAGGCCGCGTTGCTGGCG
TTTTTCCATAGGCTCCGCCCCCCTGACGAGCATCACAAAAATCGACGCTCAAGTCAGAGGTGGCGAAACC
CGACAGGACTATAAAGATACCAGGCGTTTCCCCCTGGAAGCTCCCTCGTGCGCTCTCCTGTTCCGACCCT
GCCGCTTACCGGATACCTGTCCGCCTTTCTCCCTTCGGGAAGCGTGGCGCTTTCTCATAGCTCACGCTGT
AGGTATCTCAGTTCGGTGTAGGTCGTTCGCTCCAAGCTGGGCTGTGTGCACGAACCCCCCGTTCAGCCCG
ACCGCTGCGCCTTATCCGGTAACTATCGTCTTGAGTCCAACCCGGTAAGACACGACTTATCGCCACTGGC
AGCAGCCACTGGTAACAGGATTAGCAGAGCGAGGTATGTAGGCGGTGCTACAGAGTTCTTGAAGTGGTGG
CCTAACTACGGCTACACTAGAAGAACAGTATTTGGTATCTGCGCTCTGCTGAAGCCAGTTACCTTCGGAA
AAAGAGTTGGTAGCTCTTGATCCGGCAAACAAACCACCGCTGGTAGCGGTGGTTTTTTTGTTTGCAAGCA
GCAGATTACGCGCAGAAAAAAAGGATCTCAAGAAGATCCTTTGATCTTTTCTACGGGGTCTGACGCTCAG
TGGAACGAAAACTCACGTTAAGGGATTTTGGTCATGAGATTATCAAAAAGGATCTTCACCTAGATCCTTT
TAAATTAAAAATGAAGTTTTAAATCAATCTAAAGTATATATGAGTAAACTTGGTCTGACAGTTACCAATG
CTTAATCAGTGAGGCACCTATCTCAGCGATCTGTCTATTTCGTTCATCCATAGTTGCCTGACTCCCCGTC
GTGTAGATAACTACGATACGGGAGGGCTTACCATCTGGCCCCAGTGCTGCAATGATACCGCGAGACCCAC
GCTCACCGGCTCCAGATTTATCAGCAATAAACCAGCCAGCCGGAAGGGCCGAGCGCAGAAGTGGTCCTGC
AACTTTATCCGCCTCCATCCAGTCTATTAATTGTTGCCGGGAAGCTAGAGTAAGTAGTTCGCCAGTTAAT
AGTTTGCGCAACGTTGTTGCCATTGCTACAGGCATCGTGGTGTCACGCTCGTCGTTTGGTATGGCTTCAT
TCAGCTCCGGTTCCCAACGATCAAGGCGAGTTACATGATCCCCCATGTTGTGCAAAAAAGCGGTTAGCTC
CTTCGGTCCTCCGATCGTTGTCAGAAGTAAGTTGGCCGCAGTGTTATCACTCATGGTTATGGCAGCACTG
CATAATTCTCTTACTGTCATGCCATCCGTAAGATGCTTTTCTGTGACTGGTGAGTACTCAACCAAGTCAT
TCTGAGAATAGTGTATGCGGCGACCGAGTTGCTCTTGCCCGGCGTCAATACGGGATAATACCGCGCCACA
TAGCAGAACTTTAAAAGTGCTCATCATTGGAAAACGTTCTTCGGGGCGAAAACTCTCAAGGATCTTACCG
CTGTTGAGATCCAGTTCGATGTAACCCACTCGTGCACCCAACTGATCTTCAGCATCTTTTACTTTCACCA
GCGTTTCTGGGTGAGCAAAAACAGGAAGGCAAAATGCCGCAAAAAAGGGAATAAGGGCGACACGGAAATG
TTGAATACTCATACTCTTCCTTTTTCAATATTATTGAAGCATTTATCAGGGTTATTGTCTCATGAGCGGA
TACATATTTGAATGTATTTAGAAAAATAAACAAATAGGGGTTCCGCGC
Features (pLannotate 1.2.2; 21 found; start..end, strand, type, name):
     58..110     -  misc_feature   bom (fragment): basis of mobility region from pBR322
    265..644     +  enhancer       CMV enhancer: human cytomegalovirus immediate early enhancer
    645..844     +  promoter       CMV promoter: human cytomegalovirus (CMV) immediate early promoter
    862..1042    +  LTR            5' LTR (truncated): truncated 5' long terminal repeat (LTR) from HIV-1
   1089..1214    +  misc_feature   HIV-1 Ψ: packaging signal of human immunodeficiency virus type 1
   1198..1536    +  CDS            HIV-1 gag (fragment): gag protein from human immunodeficiency virus 1; gag
   1711..1944    +  misc_feature   RRE: The Rev response element (RRE) of HIV-1 allows for Rev-dependent mRNA export from the nucleus to the cytoplasm.
   2321..2421    +  CDS            Rev (fragment): human immunodeficiency virus 1 (HIV-1) Rev protein; rev; enhances nuclear export of unspliced and incompletely spliced viral mRNAs
   2471..2588    +  misc_feature   cPPT/CTS: central polypurine tract and central termination sequence of HIV-1
   2670..2910    +  promoter       U6 promoter: RNA polymerase III promoter for human U6 snRNA
   2940..3015    +  misc_RNA       gRNA scaffold: guide RNA scaffold for the Streptococcus pyogenes CRISPR/Cas9 system
   3068..3548    +  promoter       PGK promoter: mouse phosphoglycerate kinase 1 promoter
   3578..4608    +  CDS            Cre (fragment): site-specific recombinase Cre is a site-specific recombinase from bacteriophage P1. Recombination occurs at loxP sequences.
   4641..4664    +  misc_feature   MCS (fragment): pBluescript multiple cloning site
   4664..5252    +  misc_feature   WPRE: woodchuck hepatitis virus posttranscriptional regulatory element
   5253..5272    +  misc_feature   MCS (fragment): pBluescript multiple cloning site
   5274..5774    +  CDS            nef (fragment): NEF_HV1LA - Experimental evidence at protein level: Swiss-Prot protein existence level 1. Extracellular Nef protein targets CD4(+) T-lymphocytes for apoptosis by interacting with CXCR4 surface receptors. From Human immunodeficiency virus type 1 group M subtype B (isolate Lai) (HIV-1).
   5781..5961    +  LTR            5' LTR (truncated): truncated 5' long terminal repeat (LTR) from HIV-1
   6023..6611    -  rep_origin     ori: high-copy-number ColE1/pMB1/pBR322/pUC origin of replication
   6782..7642    -  CDS            AmpR: β-lactamase; bla; confers resistance to ampicillin, carbenicillin, and related antibiotics
   7643..7747    -  promoter       AmpR promoter: bla
