[The description below was written by a language model from this plasmid's Addgene catalogue record and pLannotate feature annotations shown in this document.]
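Description:
Lenti-sgNcor1#1/Cre is a 7.7 kb HIV-1-based lentiviral transfer plasmid built on the pLL3.3 backbone that delivers a CRISPR guide RNA against mouse Ncor1 together with Cre recombinase. It is maintained in bacteria through a high-copy ColE1/pUC-type origin and selected with ampicillin via a β-lactamase gene under its own promoter; a recombination-tolerant strain is listed for propagation, as is usual for plasmids carrying repeated LTR sequences.

The viral genome is transcribed from a CMV enhancer/promoter fused to a truncated 5' LTR. This is followed by the Ψ packaging signal with adjoining gag sequence, the Rev response element for Rev-dependent nuclear export, and the cPPT/CTS element that aids nuclear import of the reverse-transcribed genome. Two expression units sit between these elements and the 3' LTR region. A human U6 RNA polymerase III promoter drives the Ncor1-targeting spacer fused to the Streptococcus pyogenes Cas9 guide scaffold, and a mouse PGK promoter drives Cre, with a WPRE downstream to enhance transcript stability and expression. The 3' end is annotated as a nef fragment plus a truncated LTR.

No Cas9 coding sequence, loxP sites or mammalian selection marker is annotated, so Cas9 and any floxed alleles must be supplied by the recipient cells or animal. That arrangement suits settings where Cre activates or deletes conditional alleles while the guide simultaneously disrupts Ncor1. The associated publication concerns functional analysis of tumor suppressor genes in oncogenic KRAS-driven lung cancer, although the record does not detail the specific models. The "#1" in the name suggests it is one of several Ncor1 guides.
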