Addgene plasmid #173605: Lenti-sgNcor1#1/Cre
Purpose: Expresses a Ncor1-targeting gRNA and Cre-recombinase
Depositing lab: Charles Swanton. Depositing organization: University College London. Publication: A functional taxonomy of tumor suppression in oncogenic KRAS-driven lung cancer. Cai H, Chew SK, Li C, Tsai MK, Andrejka L, Murray CW, Hughes NW, Shuldiner EG, Ashkin EL, Tang R, Hung KL, Chen LC, Lee SYC, Yousefi M, Lin WY, Kunder CA, Cong L, McFarland CD, Petrov DA, Swanton C, Winslow MM. Cancer Discov. 2021 Feb 19. pii: 2159-8290.CD-20-1325. doi: 10.1158/2159-8290.CD-20-1325. PubMed 33608386.
Backbone
  Vector backbone: pLL3.3
  Vector type: Lentiviral, Cre/Lox, CRISPR
Growth in bacteria
  Bacterial resistance: Ampicillin, 100 μg/mL
  Growth temperature: 37°C
  Growth strain: NEB Stable
  Copy number: High Copy
Gene/Insert
  Gene/Insert name: gRNA targeting Ncor1
  gRNA/shRNA sequence: TCACTCAGGACCCTCACCGG
  Species: M. musculus (mouse)
  Entrez Gene: Ncor1 (a.k.a. 5730405M06Rik, A230020K14Rik, N-CoR, RIP13, Rxrip13, mKIAA1047)
  Cloning method: Restriction Enzyme; 5′ cloning site unknown (unknown if destroyed); 3′ cloning site unknown (unknown if destroyed)
Terms and licenses: Academic/Nonprofit Terms; Industry Terms: Not Available to Industry
How to cite: Lenti-sgNcor1#1/Cre was a gift from Charles Swanton (Addgene plasmid # 173605 ; http://n2t.net/addgene:173605 ; RRID:Addgene_173605)
